>Addgene plasmid #83779 | pLMB684 | addgene full sequence | sequence record 171217 | Addgene NGS Result
TCTCATCTGCGCAAGGCAGAACGTGAAGACGGCCGCCCTGGACCTCGCCCGCGAGCGCCAGGCGCACGAG
GCCGGCGCGCGGACCCGCGCCACGGCCCACGAGCGGACGCCGCAGCAGGAGCGCCAGAAGGCCGCCAGAG
AGGCCGAGCGCGGCCGTGAGGCTTGGACGCTAGGGCAGGGCATGAAAAAGCCCGTAGCGGGCTGCTACGG
GCGTCTGACGCGGTGGAAAGGGGGAGGGGATGTTGTCTACATGGCTCTGCTGTAGTGAGTGGGTTGCGCT
CCGGCAGCGGTCCTGATCAATCGTCACCCTTTCTCGGTCCTTCAACGTTCCTGACAACGAGCCTCCTTTT
CGCCAATCCATCGACAATCACCGCGAGTCCCTGCTCGAACGCTGCGTCCGGACCGGCTTCGTCGAAGGCG
TCTATCGCGGCCCGCAACAGCGGCGAGAGCGGAGCCTGTTCAACGGTGCCGCCGCGCTCGCCGGCATCGC
TGTCGCCGGCCTGCTCCTCAAGCACGGCCCCAACAGTGAAGTAGCTGATTGTCATCAGCGCATTGACGGC
GTCCCCGGCCGAAAAACCCGCCTCGCAGAGGAAGCGAAGCTGCGCGTCGGCCGTTTCCATCTGCGGTGCG
CCCGGTCGCGTGCCGGCATGGATGCGCGCGCCATCGCGGTAGGCGAGCAGCGCCTGCCTGAAGCTGCGGG
CATTCCCGATCAGAAATGAGCGCCAGTCGTCGTCGGCTCTCGGCACCGAATGCGTATGATTCTCCGCCAG
CATGGCTTCGGCCAGTGCGTCGAGCAGCGCCCGCTTGTTCCTGAAGTGCCAGTAAAGCGCCGGCTGCTGA
ACCCCCAACCGTTCCGCCAGTTTGCGTGTCGTCAGACCGTCTACGCCGACCTCGTTCAACAGGTCCAGGG
CGGCACGGATCACTGTATTCGGCTGCAACTTTGTCATGCTTGACACTTTATCACTGATAAACATAATATG
TCCACCAACTTATCAGTGATAAAGAATCCGCGCGTTCAATCGGACCAGCGGAGGCTGGTCCGGAGGCCAG
ACGTGAAACCCAACATACCCCTGATCGTAATTCTGAGCACTGTCGCGCTCGACGCTGTCGGCATCGGCCT
GATTATGCCGGTGCTGCCGGGCCTCCTGCGCGATCTGGTTCACTCGAACGACGTCACCGCCCACTATGGC
ATTCTGCTGGCGCTGTATGCGTTGGTGCAATTTGCCTGCGCACCTGTGCTGGGCGCGCTGTCGGATCGTT
TCGGGCGGCGGCCAATCTTGCTCGTCTCGCTGGCCGGCGCCACTGTCGACTACGCCATCATGGCGACAGC
GCCTTTCCTTTGGGTTCTCTATATCGGGCGGATCGTGGCCGGCATCACCGGGGCGACTGGGGCGGTAGCC
GGCGCTTATATTGCCGATATCACTGATGGCGATGAGCGCGCGCGGCACTTCGGCTTCATGAGCGCCTGTT
TCGGGTTCGGGATGGTCGCGGGACCTGTGCTCGGTGGGCTGATGGGCGGTTTCTCCCCCCACGCTCCGTT
CTTCGCCGCGGCAGCCTTGAACGGCCTCAATTTCCTGACGGGCTGTTTCCTTTTGCCGGAGTCGCACAAA
GGCGAACGCCGGCCGTTACGCCGGGAGGCTCTCAACCCGCTCGCTTCGTTCCGGTGGGCCCGGGGCATGA
CCGTCGTCGCCGCCCTGATGGCGGTCTTCTTCATCATGCAACTTGTCGGACAGGTGCCGGCCGCGCTTTG
GGTCATTTTCGGCGAGGATCGCTTTCACTGGGACGCGACCACGATCGGCATTTCGCTTGCCGCATTTGGC
ATTCTGCATTCACTCGCCCAGGCAATGATCACCGGCCCTGTAGCCGCCCGGCTCGGCGAAAGGCGGGCAC
TCATGCTCGGAATGATTGCCGACGGCACAGGCTACATCCTGCTTGCCTTCGCGACACGGGGATGGATGGC
GTTCCCGATCATGGTCCTGCTTGCTTCGGGTGGCATCGGAATGCCGGCGCTGCAAGCAATGTTGTCCAGG
CAGGTGGATGAGGAACGTCAGGGGCAGCTGCAAGGCTCACTGGCGGCGCTCACCAGCCTGACCTCGATCG
TCGGACCCCTCCTCTTCACGGCGATCTATGCGGCTTCTATAACAACGTGGAACGGGTGGGCATGGATTGC
AGGCGCTGCCCTCTACTTGCTCTGCCTGCCGGCGCTGCGTCGCGGGCTTTGGAGCGGCGCAGGGCAACGA
GCCGATCGCTGATCGTGGAAACGATAGGCCGGAATTGACGGATCTATCTCATCTGCGCAAGGCAGAACGT
GAAGACGGCCGCCCTGGACCTCGCCCGCGAGCGCCAGGCGCACGAGGCCGGCGCGCGGACCCGCGCCACG
GCCCACGAGCGGACGCCGCAGCAGGAGCGCCAGAAGGCCGCCAGAGAGGCCGAGCGCGGCCGTGAGGCTT
GGACGCTAGGGCAGGGCATGAAAAAGCCCGTAGCGGGCTGCTACGGGCGTCTGACGCGGTGGAAAGGGGG
AGGGGATGTTGTCTACATGGCTCTGCTGTAGTGAGTGGGTTGCGCTCCGGCAGCGGTCCTGATCCCCCGC
AGAAAAAAAGGATCTCAAGAAGATCCTTTGATCTTTTCTACGGGGTCTGACGCTCAGTGGAACGAAAACT
CACGTTAAGGGATTTTGGTCATGAGATTATCAAAAAGGATCTTCACCTAGATCCTTTTAAATTAAAAATG
AAGTTTTAAATCAATCTAAAGTATATATGAGTAAACTTGGTCTGACAGTTACCAATGCTTAATCAGTGAG
GCACCTATCTCAGCGATCTGTCTATTTCGTTCATCCATAGTTGCCTGACTCCCCGTCGTGTAGATAACTA
CGATACGGGAGGGCTTACCATCTGGCCCCAGTGCTGCAATGATACCGCGAGACCCACGCTCACCGGCTCC
AGATTTATCAGCAATAAACCAGCCAGCCGGAAGGGCCGAGCGCAGAAGTGGTCCTGCAACTTTATCCGCC
TCCATCCAGTCTATTAATTGTTGCCGGGAAGCTAGAGTAAGTAGTTCGCCAGTTAATAGTTTGCGCAACG
TTGTTGCCATTGCTACAGGCATCGTGGTGTCACGCTCGTCGTTTGGTATGGCTTCATTCAGCTCCGGTTC
CCAACGATCAAGGCGAGTTACATGATCCCCCATGTTGTGCAAAAAAGCGGTTAGCTCCTTCGGTCCTCCG
ATCGTTGTCAGAAGTAAGTTGGCCGCAGTGTTATCACTCATGGTTATGGCAGCACTGCATAATTCTCTTA
CTGTCATGCCATCCGTAAGATGCTTTTCTGTGACTGGTGAGTACTCAACCAAGTCATTCTGAGAATAGTG
TATGCGGCGACCGAGTTGCTCTTGCCCGGCGTCAACACGGGATAATACCGCGCCACATAGCAGAACTTTA
AAAGTGCTCATCATTGGAAAACGTTCTTCGGGGCGAAAACTCTCAAGGATCTTACCGCTGTTGAGATCCA
GTTCGATGTAACCCACTCGTGCACCCAACTGATCTTCAGCATCTTTTACTTTCACCAGCGTTTCTGGGTG
AGCAAAAACAGGAAGGCAAAATGCCGCAAAAAAGGGAATAAGGGCGACACGGAAATGTTGAATACTCATA
CTCTTCCTTTTTCAATATTATTGAAGCATTTATCAGGGTTATTGTCTCATGAGCGGATACATATTTGAAT
GTATTTAGAAAAATAAACAAATAGGGGTTCCGCGCACATTTCCCCGAAAAGTGCCACCTGGGTCGATCGA
CGGATCTTTTCCGCTGCATAACCCTGCTTCGGGGTCATTATAGCGATTTTTTCGGTATATCCATCCTTTT
TCGCACGATATACAGGATTTTGCCAAAGGGTTCGTGTAGACTTTCCTTGGTGTATCCAACGGCGTCAGCC
GGGCAGGATAGGTGAAGTAGGCCCACCCGCGAGCGGGTGTTCCTTCTTCACTGTCCCTTATTCGCACCTG
GCGGTGCTCAACGGGAATCCTGCTCTGCGAGGCTGGCCGATAAGCTCTAAGAAACCATTATTATCATGAC
ATTAACCTATAAAAATAGGCGTATCACGAGGCCCTTTCGTCTTCAAGAATTAATTCCAATACGCAAACCG
CCTCTCCCCGCGCGTTGGCCGATTCATTAATGCAGCTGGCACGACAGGTTTCCCGACTGGAAAGCGGGCA
GTGAGCGCAACGCAATTAATGTGAGTTAGCTCACTCATTAGGCACCCCAGGCTTTACACTTTATGCTTCC
GGCTCGTATGTTGTGTGGAATTGTGAGCGGATAACAATTTCACACAGGAAACAGCTATGACCATGATTAC
GCCAAGCTGATCCCCCGATGTGTAGCAGTGGCGGACCATATAGGCAGATCAGAAGGCGCGGTTCTCCTAC
ATGTTCGCCGGTGAACGCGTTGAGGAAGCCGGGCAGTGCCTCGGCAAAATCCTTGCGTGTAGACAAGACA
TCTGCGTAGCAGTTGTCCTCAACAACGATGTCGAAATCCAAATCGGAGTGCTCATCGAGTCCTCCGTGAA
CGTAAGAGCCGCCGATCAGAAGAGCGCGGAAGCGAACATCGGAAGCGACCGCATCGCGGATGCGGTTCAA
GAAAGTTGCATGAGCTTGTGGAAGTGTGCTGAGCATAAATGATTCTCCTAGCTGTTCTTTGGGTAAGTAC
GCCATCAGGACGTTGTGAGTGGCGCGATTTTTAGCGGCTGAAATCAGCCCTTGAGCCTGTCGGCAAGTCG
CGTCATGAGGTCCATGCGCTCATGCAGGATCGCCACGACCAACGCGGGTTCGCCCGCACGCGGCAGGCAA
AAAACGTAGTGGTGTTCGCAGCGGGCCATCCGCAGCGCGGGAAAGAGTTCGCTCATGTCCTTAAACGGGC
CTTCGCCGGCGGCAAGCCTGGCTATGCCCTGTTCCAGCTTAGCGATATAGCGGCGCACCTGCGCCGCGCC
CCACTCCCGGCGCGTGTAGCGGATGATGCCGCGTAGATCGGCTTCGGCCTCAGCCGTGAGGATGTAGGCC
GTCAAGCGCGATCCCCGCTGAGTTCTTCATCAAGAATTTCGCCGACGCTCTTGGTGGACACCTTGCCGGC
AAGCCCATCGTTGATGCGGTTCCCCAGCATGGTTTTCAGTTCCTGCCATGCCTGATCGGCATCAGCGTCA
CCGGGGAACAGACGTTCGAGGGCGTATTGCTTAATGGTCTTGCCCTGCAAGGCGGCCAGGGCTTTCAGGC
TCTGGTGCTGCTGGTCCGTCATGTCGATTGTCAGGCGGCTCATTGGATAACCTCCATAAAATACACGTAA
CCACATTAGCACATATGTGGGCGTGAGGCTACAGCGCGAGGCGCATTAAGGTCGGGAAAATGCGCTAGGC
GCATTTAAATTGCGTATTGCTGTAATGCGCCATGCCGGCTAGACTAGGCCCAAATGGGTATACCCAATTT
GACCAAGGGGGACGCGATGAGGGCGGCCAAGCACTACCGACAACTTCTATCCATCGACTTCAACATCGAG
GCGCTGGCCTTCGTGCCTGGACCCGACGGCACACGCGGCCGGCGCATCCACGTCCTGGGGCGCGAGGTCC
GCGACCGGCCCGGCCTGGTCGAGTACCTTTCGCCGGCGTTCGGCTCGCGGGTGGCGCTGGACGGCTACTG
CAAGGCCAATTTCGATGCAGTGCTGCACCTGGCGTACCCCGATCATCAGCAATGGGGCCACGCATGAAGC
GCCGAAGCTACGCCATGCTGCGCGCCGCTGCCGCGCTGGCCGTCCTGGTCGTTGCCTCGCCGGCATGGGC
CGAGCTGCGCGGCGAGGTCGTGCGCATCATCGACGGCGACACCATCGACGTGCTGGTAGACAAGCAGCCG
GTGCGCGTGCGCCTGGTGGACATTGACGCGCCGGAAAAGCGGCAAGCCTTCGGCGAACGTGCGCGCCAGG
CGCTGGCCGGCATGGTGTTCCGCCGGCACGTCCTGGTCGACGAGAAGGACACCGACCGTTACGGCCGCAC
GCTGGGCACCGTGTGGGTCAACATGGAGCTGGCCAGCCGGCCGCCGCAGCCGCGCAACGTCAACGCCGCG
ATGGTTCACCAGGGCATGGCGTGGGCCTATCGCTTCCACGGCCGCGCGGCCGACCCTGAAATGCTGCGGC
TCGAACAGGAGGCGCGAGGCAAGCGCGTCGGCCTCTGGTCCGATCCGCACGCCGTCGAGCCGTGGAAATG
GCGACGCGAGAGCAACAACCGGAGGGACGAAGGTTGAAGGTCGCCCGCATCTACCTGCGCGCCAGTACGG
ACGAGCAGAATCTTGAACGCCAGGAGAGCCTTGTAGCGGCCACGCGGGCCGCCGGGTACTACGTCGCCGG
CATCTACCGCGAGAAGGCGTCCGGCGCACGCGCCGACCGGCCCGAGCTGCTGCGCATGATCGCGGACCTG
CAACCTGGTGAAGTCGTCGTTGCGGAGAAGATCGACCGCATCAGCCGCTTGCCGTTGGCCGAGGCCGAGC
GCCTGGTTGCGTCGATCCGGGCCAAAGGGGCCAAGCTGGCCGTGCCTGGCGTGGTGGACCTGTCGGAGCT
GGCCGCCGAGGCGAACGGAGTGGCGAAAATCGTTCTGGAATCCGTCCAGGACATGCTTTTGAAGCTCGCC
TTGCAGATGGCCCGCGACGACTACGAGGATCGGCGCGAGCGTCAACGTCAGGGTGTCCAGTTGGCGAAGG
CCGCCGGCCGCTACACCGGCCGCAAACGTGACGCCGGCATGCACGACCGCATCATCACGCTTCGCTCCGG
CGGATCGAGCATTGCCAAGACGGCCAAGCTGGTCGGATGCAGCCCGAGCCAGGTCAAACGAGTGTGGGCG
GCCTGGAACGCGCAGCAGCAAAAATAAAGCCGGGCAGTGCCCGGCTTTTCTCACCTTTTCGCGTCCCGCA
GGGCCGCTGCGAGCGCCCTACCTAGATCCTCGCTTTCCCCCTCGGTGTAGTCCGGCCAGGGCACGAAGGG
CGCGGATGCGAACCTGTTGAGCAGGTACGCCTTCGGGCAGCGGTAGACCACCGGCGAGTTCGCCTTTTCA
TCCCACCGGGCCAGGATCACGTCCGCATCGCAGTGCATGTCCTTCACCTGGTCGCGGAAGAAGCCGAAGG
CCACCATGCCGCTATGTTCGCCGAGGAACGCCAGTTGCTTCGCGCTGGCGATCGCGCCGACGCCGCCGGC
CAAAACCGACGCCATCACCCAGCCGACGAACCAGAAGCTGGCATGCTTGCGGTTGACCACCGCACGCGCA
GCCGCGACCAGGACAACGGCCAAGCTGCCGACCAGGGCCATGACGACCGTGATCCGGCCGTTGTGGAAAG
CGATGGGCTTGCCAGCGTCCGCTTGCACGGCGTCGTAAATGCTGGACCCGATGGGCGCGCACATCAGCAC
GACAGGCAGCAGCACCAGGAACATCGTCCGCGTCCATTGCGCGAGTGCCTTGCGGCGTTCGCCGGCGGCA
AGCGCCTCCATCATCGGCGTGAAGCCCAACAGGGCCACCGCAGCCGCCAAGCCGGCAACGATGCCGCAGG
CGATTACATACATACATCCTCCCTAATGCGCCTTGCGCACGGTTGTAGTCAGAGTCCGCGGTGGGGGTAC
CCTGCAAAAAGGTGGAAATCTCTTCCTCCGGGATGAAGCCGCGTTTTGCGAGCGTCACATACAGCGCGCA
TGCAGTATGTCCCTTCGAAAGAACGAACCTGTCGCGGTCGGGGTGCTTCGGTTGATCGGGCCAAACATTC
AGCACACGAAAATAGAGGGCAGTCAAAATGTCGATGACCGACATTTCCCCGCCAATATGGCCGGCGCCCG
CTTCAAAGACCGCCTGGAGATCGCGCAATCGGATCTCGCGAGCGACCCGCTCGAGTTCTGTCGTATTCAT
GGATTCCTCTCATGCATAAATATTCAGTTATCAATATTTTTGCACAAGACACCGATTAGTCAAGCCCTTT
AAGTGCTACACCAACAGTTGCAAGTCTAGAAATCCTGTTGACAGCCGGAAAGCAACTTGTTAATGAATTT
TCCAGCATCGGTGAATATTTATTCGCAGAATGAATTAGCAGTCAGCCTAGGCATAGGGAGGAACAATGGT
GGCGCTCGATATCAATGAACACGGGCTTTCGTCCGGCGCCTGGTTGAGCAAACTCAAGGGAGCCACCGGC
CCGCTCGTGGGGCTGCTCGCGCTTTGCGTTTTCCTGAGCCTCAGCACCGACACGTTTCTTTCGGTTCGGA
ACGGTCTCAACATCCTCGATCAGATCACTGTCCTCGGCATCATGGCCGTCGGAATGACCTTTGTCATTCT
GATCGGCGGCATCGATCTTTCCGTCGGCTCGGCACTCGCTCTTGCGATGATGGTCATGGGCTGGACTGCG
AATGTCGCCGGCCTACCGTTGCCGGTCGGGATCGTTTTTGCTCTGGTCGCATCGGGCGTTTCGGGCCTGA
TCGTCGGACTTCTGGTGACGCAGTTCAGGGTTCCAGCGTTTAGGATCCGTTTAAACGAATTCAGGCTTGG
AGGATACGTATGACTAAAAAAATTTCATTCATTATTAACGGCCAGGTTGAAATCTTTCCCGAAGGTGATG
ATTTAGTGCAATCCATTAATTTTGGTGATAATAGTGTTTACCTGCCAATATTGAATGACTCTCATGTAAA
AAACATTATTGATTGTAATGGAAATAACGAATTACGGTTGCATAACATTGTCAATTTTCTCTATACGGTA
GGGCAAAGATGGAAAAATGAAGAATACTCAAGACGCAGGACATACATTCGTGACTTAAAAAAATATATGG
GATATTCAGAAGAAATGGCTAAGCTAGAGGCCAATTGGATATCTATGATTTTATGTTCTAAAGGCGGCCT
TTATGATGTTGTAGAAAATGAACTTGGTTCTCGCCATATCATGGATGAATGGCTACCTCAGGATGAAAGT
TATGTTCGGGCTTTTCCGAAAGGTAAATCTGTACATCTGTTGGCAGGTAATGTTCCATTATCTGGGATCA
TGTCTATATTACGCGCAATTTTAACTAAGAATCAGTGTATTATAAAAACATCGTCAACCGATCCTTTTAC
CGCTAATGCATTAGCGTTAAGTTTTATTGATGTAGACCCTAATCATCCGATAACGCGCTCTTTATCTGTT
ATATATTGGCCCCACCAAGGTGATACATCACTCGCAAAAGAAATTATGCAACATGCGGATGTTATTGTCG
CTTGGGGAGGGCCAGATGCGATTAATTGGGCGGTAGAGCATGCGCCATCTTATGCTGATGTGATTAAATT
TGGTTCTAAAAAGAGTCTTTGCATTATCGATAATCCTGTTGATTTGACGTCCGCAGCGACAGGTGCGGCT
CATGATGTTTGTTTTTACGATCAGCGAGCTTGTTTTTCTGCCCAAAACATATATTACATGGGAAATCATT
ATGAGGAATTTAAGTTAGCGTTGATAGAAAAACTTAATCTATATGCGCATATATTACCGAATGCCAAAAA
AGATTTTGATGAAAAGGCGGCCTATTCTTTAGTTCAAAAAGAAAGCTTGTTTGCTGGATTAAAAGTAGAG
GTGGATATTCATCAACGTTGGATGATTATTGAGTCAAATGCAGGTGTGGAATTTAATCAACCACTTGGCA
GATGTGTGTACCTTCATCACGTCGATAATATTGAGCAAATATTGCCTTATGTTCAAAAAAATAAGACGCA
AACCATATCTATTTTTCCTTGGGAGTCATCATTTAAATATCGAGATGCGTTAGCATTAAAAGGTGCGGAA
AGGATTGTAGAAGCAGGAATGAATAACATATTTCGAGTTGGTGGATCTCATGACGGAATGAGACCGTTGC
AACGATTAGTGACATATATTTCTCATGAAAGGCCATCTAACTATACGGCTAAGGATGTTGCGGTTGAAAT
AGAACAGACTCGATTCCTGGAAGAAGATAAGTTCCTTGTATTTGTCCCATAATAGGTAAAAAGTATGGAA
AATGAATCAAAATATAAAACCATCGACCACGTTATTTGTGTTGAAGGAAATAAAAAAATTCATGTTTGGG
AAACGCTGCCAGAAGAAAACAGCCCAAAGAGAAAGAATGCCATTATTATTGCGTCTGGTTTTGCCCGCAG
GATGGATCATTTTGCTGGTCTGGCGGAATATTTATCGCGGAATGGATTTCATGTGATCCGCTATGATTCG
CTTCACCACGTTGGATTGAGTTCAGGGACAATTGATGAATTTACAATGTCTATAGGAAAGCAGAGCTTGT
TAGCAGTGGTTGATTGGTTAACTACACGAAAAATAAATAACTTCGGTATGTTGGCTTCAAGCTTATCTGC
GCGGATAGCTTATGCAAGCCTATCTGAAATCAATGCTTCGTTTTTAATCACCGCAGTCGGTGTTGTTAAC
TTAAGATATTCTCTTGAAAGAGCTTTAGGGTTTGATTATCTCAGTCTACCCATTAATGAATTGCCGAATA
ATCTAGATTTTGAAGGCCATAAATTGGGTGCTGAAGTCTTTGCGAGAGATTGTCTTGATTTTGGTTGGGA
AGATTTAGCTTCTACAATTAATAACATGATGTATCTTGATATACCGTTTATTGCTTTTACTGCAAATAAC
GATAATTGGGTCAAGCAAGATGAAGTTATCACATTGTTATCAAATATTCGTAGTAATCGATGCAAGATAT
ATTCTTTGTTAGGAAGTTCGCATGACTTGAGTGAAAATTTAGTGGTCCTGCGCAATTTTTATCAATCGGT
TACGAAAGCCGCTATCGCGATGGATAATGATCATCTGGATATTGATGTTGATATTACTGAACCGTCATTT
GAACATTTAACTATTGCGACAGTCAATGAACGCCGAATGAGAATTGAGATTGAAAATCAAGCAATTTCTC
TGTCTTAAAATCTATTGAGATATTCTATCACTCAAATAGCAATATAAGGACTCTCTATGAAATTTGGAAA
CTTTTTGCTTACATACCAACCTCCCCAATTTTCTCAAACAGAGGTAATGAAACGTTTGGTTAAATTAGGT
CGCATCTCTGAGGAGTGTGGTTTTGATACCGTATGGTTACTGGAGCATCATTTCACGGAGTTTGGTTTGC
TTGGTAACCCTTATGTCGCTGCTGCATATTTACTTGGCGCGACTAAAAAATTGAATGTAGGAACTGCCGC
TATTGTTCTTCCCACAGCCCATCCAGTACGCCAACTTGAAGATGTGAATTTATTGGATCAAATGTCAAAA
GGACGATTTCGGTTTGGTATTTGCCGAGGGCTTTACAACAAGGACTTTCGCGTATTCGGCACAGATATGA
ATAACAGTCGCGCCTTAGCGGAATGCTGGTACGGGCTGATAAAGAATGGCATGACAGAGGGATATATGGA
AGCTGATAATGAACATATCAAGTTCCATAAGGTAAAAGTAAACCCCGCGGCGTATAGCAGAGGTGGCGCA
CCGGTTTATGTGGTGGCTGAATCAGCTTCGACGACTGAGTGGGCTGCTCAATTTGGCCTACCGATGATAT
TAAGTTGGATTATAAATACTAACGAAAAGAAAGCACAACTTGAGCTTTATAATGAAGTGGCTCAAGAATA
TGGGCACGATATTCATAATATCGACCATTGCTTATCATATATAACATCTGTAGATCATGACTCAATTAAA
GCGAAAGAGATTTGCCGGAAATTTCTGGGGCATTGGTATGATTCTTATGTGAATGCTACGACTATTTTTG
ATGATTCAGACCAAACAAGAGGTTATGATTTCAATAAAGGGCAGTGGCGTGACTTTGTATTAAAAGGACA
TAAAGATACTAATCGCCGTATTGATTACAGTTACGAAATCAATCCCGTGGGAACGCCGCAGGAATGTATT
GACATAATTCAAAAAGACATTGATGCTACAGGAATATCAAATATTTGTTGTGGATTTGAAGCTAATGGAA
CAGTAGACGAAATTATTGCTTCCATGAAGCTCTTCCAGTCTGATGTCATGCCATTTCTTAAAGAAAAACA
ACGTTCGCTATTATATTAGCTAAGGAGAAAGAAATGAAATTTGGATTGTTCTTCCTTAACTTCATCAATT
CAACAACTGTTCAAGAACAAAGTATAGTTCGCATGCAGGAAATAACGGAGTATGTTGATAAGTTGAATTT
TGAACAGATTTTAGTGTATGAAAATCATTTTTCAGATAATGGTGTTGTCGGCGCTCCTCTGACTGTTTCT
GGTTTTCTGCTCGGTTTAACAGAGAAAATTAAAATTGGTTCATTAAATCACATCATTACAACTCATCATC
CTGTCCGCATAGCGGAGGAAGCTTGCTTATTGGATCAGTTAAGTGAAGGGAGATTTATTTTAGGGTTTAG
TGATTGCGAAAAAAAAGATGAAATGCATTTTTTTAATCGCCCGGTTGAATATCAACAGCAACTATTTGAA
GAGTGTTATGAAATCATTAACGATGCTTTAACAACAGGCTATTGTAATCCAGATAACGATTTTTATAGCT
TCCCTAAAATATCTGTAAATCCCCATGCTTATACGCCAGGCGGACCTCGGAAATATGTAACAGCAACCAG
TCATCATATTGTTGAGTGGGCGGCCAAAAAAGGTATTCCTCTCATCTTTAAGTGGGATGATTCTAATGAT
GTTAGATATGAATATGCTGAAAGATATAAAGCCGTTGCGGATAAATATGACGTTGACCTATCAGAGATAG
ACCATCAGTTAATGATATTAGTTAACTATAACGAAGATAGTAATAAAGCTAAACAAGAGACGCGTGCATT
TATTAGTGATTATGTTCTTGAAATGCACCCTAATGAAAATTTCGAAAATAAACTTGAAGAAATAATTGCA
GAAAACGCTGTCGGAAATTATACGGAGTGTATAACTGCGGCTAAGTTGGCAATTGAAAAGTGTGGTGCGA
AAAGTGTATTGCTGTCCTTTGAACCAATGAATGATTTGATGAGCCAAAAAAATGTAATCAATATTGTTGA
TGATAATATTAAGAAGTACCACATGGAATATACCTAATAGATTTCGAGTTGCAGCGAGGCGGCAAGTGAA
CGAATCCCCAGGAGCATAGATAACTATGTGACTGGGGTGAGTGAAAGCAGCCAACAAAGCAGCAGCTTGA
AAGATGAAGGGTATAAAAGAGTATGACAGCAGTGCTGCCATACTTTCTAATATTATCTTGAGGAGTAAAA
CAGGTATGACTTCATATGTTGATAAACAAGAAATTACAGCAAGCTCAGAAATTGATGATTTGATTTTTTC
GAGCGATCCATTAGTGTGGTCTTACGACGAGCAGGAAAAAATCAGAAAGAAACTTGTGCTTGATGCATTT
CGTAATCATTATAAACATTGTCGAGAATATCGTCACTACTGTCAGGCACACAAAGTAGATGACAATATTA
CGGAAATTGATGACATACCTGTATTCCCAACATCGGTTTTTAAGTTTACTCGCTTATTAACTTCTCAGGA
AAACGAGATTGAAAGTTGGTTTACCAGTAGCGGCACGAATGGTTTAAAAAGTCAGGTGGCGCGTGACAGA
TTAAGTATTGAGAGACTCTTAGGCTCTGTGAGTTATGGCATGAAATATGTTGGTAGTTGGTTTGATCATC
AAATAGAATTAGTCAATTTGGGACCAGATAGATTTAATGCTCATAATATTTGGTTTAAATATGTTATGAG
TTTGGTGGAATTGTTATATCCTACGACATTTACCGTAACAGAAGAACGAATAGATTTTGTTAAAACATTG
AATAGTCTTGAACGAATAAAAAATCAAGGGAAAGATCTTTGTCTTATTGGTTCGCCATACTTTATTTATT
TACTCTGCCATTATATGAAAGATAAAAAAATCTCATTTTCTGGAGATAAAAGCCTTTATATCATAACCGG
AGGCGGCTGGAAAAGTTACGAAAAAGAATCTCTGAAACGTGATGATTTCAATCATCTTTTATTTGATACT
TTCAATCTCAGTGATATTAGTCAGATCCGAGATATATTTAATCAAGTTGAACTCAACACTTGTTTCTTTG
AGGATGAAATGCAGCGTAAACATGTTCCGCCGTGGGTATATGCGCGAGCGCTTGATCCTGAAACGTTGAA
ACCTGTACCTGATGGAACGCCGGGGTTGATGAGTTATATGGATGCGTCAGCAACCAGTTATCCAGCATTT
ATTGTTACCGATGATGTCGGGATAATTAGCAGAGAATATGGTAAGTATCCCGGCGTGCTCGTTGAAATTT
TACGTCGCGTCAATACGAGGACGCAGAAAGGGTGTGCTTTAAGCTTAACCGAAGCGTTTGATAGTTGATG
ACCTGCAGGTGGCTGCTGAACCCCCAGCCGGAACTGACCCCACAAGGCCCTAGCGTTTGCAATGCACCAG
GTCATCATTGACCCAGGCGTGTTCCACCAGGCCGCTGCCTCGCAACTCTTCGCAGGCTTCGCCGACCTGC
TCGCGCCACTTCTTCACGCGGGTGGAATCCGATCCGCACATGAGGCGGAAGGTTTCCAGCTTGAGCGGGT
ACGGCTCCCGGTGCGAGCTGAAATAGTCGAACATCCGTCGGGCCGTCGGCGACAGCTTGCGGTACTTCTC
CCATATGAATTTCGTGTAGTGGTCGCCAGCAAACAGCACGACGATTTCCTCGTCGATCAGGACCTGGCAA
CGGGACGTTTTCTTGCCACGGTCCAGGACGCGGAAGCGGTGCAGCAGCGACACCGATTCCAGGTGCCCAA
CGCGGTCGGACGTGAAGCCCATCGCCGTCGCCTGTAGGCGCGACAGGCATTCCTCGGCCTTCGTGTAATA
CCGGCCATTGATCGACCAGCCCAGGTCCTGGCAAAGCTCGTAGAACGTGAAGGTGATCGGCTCGCCGATA
GGGGTGCGCTTCGCGTACTCCAACACCTGCTGCCACACCAGTTCGTCATCGTCGGCCCGCAGCTCGACGC
CGGTGTAGGTGATCTTCACGTCCTTGTTGACGTGGAAAATGACCTTGTTTTGCAGCGCCTCGCGCGGGAT
TTTCTTGTTGCGCGTGGTGAACAGGGCAGAGCGGGCCGTGTCGTTTGGCATCGCTCGCATCGTGTCCGGC
CACGGCGCAATATCGAACAAGGAAAGCTGCATTTCCTTGATCTGCTGCTTCGTGTGTTTCAGCAACGCGG
CCTGCTTGGCCTCGCTGACCTGTTTTGCCAGGTCCTCGCCGGCGGTTTTTCGCTTCTTGGTCGTCATAGT
TCCTCGCGTGTCGATGGTCATCGACTTCGCCAAACCTGCCGCCTCCTGTTCGAGACGACGCGAACGCTCC
ACGGCGGCCGATGGCGCGGGCAGGGCAGGGGGAGCCAGTTGCACGCTGTCGCGCTCGATCTTGGCCGTAG
CTTGCTGGACCATCGAGCCGACGGACTGGAAGGTTTCGCGGGGCGCACGCATGACGGTGCGGCTTGCGAT
GGTTTCGGCATCCTCGGCGGAAAACCCCGCGTCGATCAGTTCTTGCCTGTATGCCTTCCGGTCAAACGTC
CGATTCATTCACCCTCCTTGCGGGATTGCCCCGGAATTCCCCGGATCGATCCGTCGATCTTGATCCCCTG
CGCCATCAGATCCTTGGCGGCAAGAAAGCCATCCAGTTTACTTTGCAGGGCTTCCCAACCTTACCAGAGG
GCGCCCCAGCTGGCAATTCCGGTTCGCTTGCTGTCCATAAAACCGCCCAGTCTAGCTATCGCCATGTAAG
CCCACTGCAAGCTACCTGCTTTCTCTTTGCGCTTGCGTTTTCCCTTGTCCAGATAGCCCAGTAGCTGACA
TTCATCCGGGGTCAGCACCGTTTCTGCGGACTGGCTTTCTACGTGTTCCGCTTCCTTTAGCAGCCCTTGC
GCCCTGAGTGCTTGCGGCAGCGTGAAGCTGACGGATCGATCCGGGGAATTAATTCACCCCCGAACACGAG
CACGGCACCCGCGACCACTATGCCAAGAATGCCCAAGGTAAAAATTGCCGGCCCCGCCATGAAGTCCGTG
AATGCCCCGACGGCCGAAGTGAAGGGCAGGCCGCCACCCAGGCCGCCGCCCTCACTGCCCGGCACCTGGT
CGCTGAATGTCGATGCCAGCACCTGCGGCACGTCAATGCTTCCGGGCGTCGCGCTCGGGCTGATCGCCCA
TCCCGTTACTGCCCCGATCCCGGCAATGGCAAGGACTGCCAGCGCTGCCATTTTTGGGGTGAGGCCGTTC
GCGGCCGAGGGGCGCAGCCCCTGGGGGGATGGGAGGCCCGCGTTAGCGGGCCGGGAGGGTTCGAGAAGGG
GGGGCACCCCCCTTCGGCGTGCGCGGTCACGCGCACAGGGCGCAGCCCTGGTTAAAAACAAGGTTTATAA
ATATTGGTTTAAAAGCAGGTTAAAAGACAGGTTAGCGGTGGCCGAAAAACGGGCGGAAACCCTTGCAAAT
GCTGGATTTTCTGCCTGTGGACAGCCCCTCAAATGTCAATAGGTGCGCCCCTCATCTGTCAGCACTCTGC
CCCTCAAGTGTCAAGGATCGCGCCCCTCATCTGTCAGTAGTCGCGCCCCTCAAGTGTCAATACCGCAGGG
CACTTATCCCCAGGCTTGTCCACATCATCTGTGGGAAACTCGCGTAAAATCAGGCGTTTTCGCCGATTTG
CGAGGCTGGCCAGCTCCACGTCGCCGGCCGAAATCGAGCCTGCCCCTCATCTGTCAACGCCGCGCCGGGT
GAGTCGGCCCCTCAAGTGTCAACGTCCGCCCCTCATCTGTCAGTGAGGGCCAAGTTTTCCGCGAGGTATC
CACAACGCCGGCGGCCGCGGTGTCTCGCACACGGCTTCGACGGCGTTTCTGGCGCGTTTGCAGGGCCATA
GACGGCCGCCAGCCCAGCGGCGAGGGCAACCAGCCCGGTGAGCGTCGGAAAGGCGCTGGAAGCCCCGTAG
CGACGCGGAGAGGGGCGAGACAAGCCAAGGGCGCAGGCTCGATGCGCAGCACGACATAGCCGGTTCTCGC
AAGGACGAGAATTTCCCTGCGGTGCCCCTCAAGTGTCAATGAAAGTTTCCAACGCGAGCCATTCGCGAGA
GCCTTGAGTCCACGCTAGATCCGTCAATTCCGGGATCTA
Features (pLannotate 1.2.2; 23 found; start..end, strand, type, name):
    297..947     -  CDS            TetR: tetracycline resistance regulatory protein; tetR
   1053..2252    +  CDS            TcR: tetracycline efflux protein; tetA; confers resistance to tetracycline
   2588..2623    -  rep_origin     CloDF13 ori (fragment): Plasmids containing the CloDF13 (CDF) origin of replication can be propagated in E. coli cells that contain additional plasmids with compatible origins.
   2779..3639    -  CDS            AmpR: β-lactamase; bla; confers resistance to ampicillin, carbenicillin, and related antibiotics
   3640..3744    -  promoter       AmpR promoter: bla
   3921..4029    +  oriT           oriT: incP origin of transfer
   4116..4204    +  CDS            lacI (fragment): lac repressor; lacI; The lac repressor binds to the lac operator to inhibit transcription in E. coli. This inhibition can be relieved by adding lactose or isopropyl-β-D-thiogalactopyranoside (IPTG).
   4217..4238    +  protein_bind   CAP binding site: CAP binding activates transcription in the presence of cAMP. E. coli catabolite activator protein
   4253..4283    +  promoter       lac promoter: promoter for the E. coli lac operon
   4287..4309    +  protein_bind   lac operator (fragment): The lac repressor binds to the lac operator to inhibit transcription in E. coli. This inhibition can be relieved by adding lactose or isopropyl-β-D-thiogalactopyranoside (IPTG). lac repressor encoded by lacI
   4737..5045    -  CDS            parE: PARE_ECOLX - Experimental evidence at protein level: Swiss-Prot protein existence level 1. Toxin component of a type II toxin-antitoxin (TA) system involved in plasmid partition. Acts by inhibiting DNA gyrase, converting supercoiled plasmid DNA into a singly cleaved linear form in an ATP-dependent fashion. To do so it probably interacts with one of the gyrase subunits. Gyrase inhibition is prevented by antitoxin ParD, and is reversed in vitro by incubation with ParD. In cells that have lost the plasmid filamentation and growth inhibition occur; this is suppressed when ParD is supplied in trans
   5045..5293    -  CDS            parD: PARD_ECOLX - Experimental evidence at protein level: Swiss-Prot protein existence level 1. Antitoxin component of a type II toxin-antitoxin (TA) system involved in plasmid partition. Inhibits the anti-DNA gyrase activity of toxin ParE; reverses and restores gyrase catalytic activity in vitro. The parDE operon alone is capable of stabilizing an RK2-derived minireplicon under defined growth conditions in several different Gram- negative bacteria. It does so by the post-segregational killing (PSK) of plasmid-free cells, also referred to as a plasmid addiction system. Binds its own promoter, autor
   5422..6264    +  CDS            parB: PARB4_ECOLX - Protein predicted: Swiss-Prot protein existence level 4. Involved in plasmid partition. From Escherichia coli.
   6228..6884    +  CDS            parA: PARA4_ECOLX - Protein inferred from homology: Swiss-Prot protein existence level 3. Involved in plasmid partition. From Escherichia coli.
   8550..9992    +  CDS            LuxC: LuxC fatty acid reductase; luxC; from the Photorhabdus luminescens bioluminescence operon
  10005..10928   +  CDS            LuxD: LuxD acyltransferase; luxD; from the Photorhabdus luminescens bioluminescence operon
  10977..12059   +  CDS            LuxA: LuxA luciferase subunit; luxA; from the Photorhabdus luminescens bioluminescence operon
  12074..13057   +  CDS            LuxB: LuxB luciferase subunit; luxB; from the Photorhabdus luminescens bioluminescence operon
  13236..14348   +  CDS            LuxE: LuxE; luxE; from the Photorhabdus luminescens bioluminescence operon
  14400..15548   -  CDS            trfA: trans-acting replication protein that binds to and activates oriV
  15596..15919   -  CDS            tnpA (fragment): TN5P_ECOLX - Also known as tnp. Experimental evidence at protein level: Swiss-Prot protein existence level 1. Mediates transposition of transposon Tn5 by a 'cut and paste' mechanism. First, the monomeric transposase binds the 19 bp inverted DNA repeats flanking the transposon. Then, dimerization of the DNA- bound transposase creates a synaptic DNA complex. After nicking of the first DNA strand, excision of the transposon proceeds through a series of intermediates. The transposase then mediates the insertion of the transposon at a new site by strand transfer. The activity of the wild- type tran
  15943..16221   -  CDS            klaC (fragment): KLAC_ECOLX - Also known as telB. Protein predicted: Swiss-Prot protein existence level 4. Belongs to the kla operon, which is associated with cryptic tellurite resistance, and IncW plasmid fertility inhibition. From Escherichia coli.
  16285..16916   -  rep_origin     oriV: incP origin of replication
