[The description below was written by a language model from this plasmid's Addgene catalogue record and pLannotate feature annotations shown in this document.]
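Description:
pLMB684 is a xylose biosensor plasmid built on the pIJ11268 backbone, a large (about 17 kb), low-copy, broad-host-range reporter vector of the IncP/RK2 type. Replication depends on the incP oriV together with the trans-acting replication protein TrfA. An incP oriT allows the plasmid to be mobilised by conjugation, which fits with its maintenance in the donor strain E. coli S17-1 for transfer into rhizobia. Selection is by tetracycline, provided by the tetA efflux gene with its tetR regulator. The feature table also detects an ampicillin-resistance gene with its promoter, although the catalogue entry lists only tetracycline. Stable inheritance without antibiotic pressure is supported by the RK2 par region, comprising the parDE toxin-antitoxin addiction system and the parA and parB partition genes. Short fragments of lacI, the lac promoter and operator, a Tn5 transposase, klaC and a CloDF13 origin appear to be remnants of the vector's construction.

The payload is an 875 bp upstream region of RL2720 (rbsC) from Rhizobium leguminosarum bv. viciae strain 3841, cloned between BamHI and KpnI sites. This region is not annotated in the feature table, but an unannotated stretch lies just ahead of the Photorhabdus luminescens luxCDABE operon, which is where a promoter insert would be expected to sit. The lux operon encodes both the luciferase subunits (LuxA, LuxB) and the enzymes that make its aldehyde substrate (LuxC, LuxD, LuxE), so cells emit light without added substrate. Activation of the cloned regulatory region by xylose would therefore be read out as bioluminescence. The associated publication indicates that the construct is used for in vivo spatial and temporal mapping of compounds secreted by plant roots.
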