Addgene plasmid #83779: pLMB684
Purpose: Xylose biosensor plasmid
Depositing lab: Philip Poole. Depositing organization: University of Oxford. Publication: Bacterial Biosensors for in Vivo Spatiotemporal Mapping of Root Secretion. Pini F, East AK, Appia-Ayme C, Tomek J, Karunakaran R, Mendoza-Suarez M, Edwards A, Terpolilli JJ, Roworth J, Downie JA, Poole PS. Plant Physiol. 2017 Jul;174(3):1289-1306. doi: 10.1104/pp.16.01302. Epub 2017 May 11. PubMed 28495892.
Backbone
  Vector backbone: pIJ11268
  Backbone size w/o insert (bp): 16260
  Total vector size (bp): 17135
Growth in bacteria
  Bacterial resistance: Tetracycline, 10 μg/mL
  Growth temperature: 37°C
  Growth strain: E. coli S17-1
  Copy number: Low Copy
Gene/Insert
  Gene/Insert name: upstream region of RL2720 (rbsC)
  Species: Rhizobium leguminosarum bv. viciae, strain 3841
  Insert size (bp): 875
  Cloning method: Restriction Enzyme; 5′ cloning site BamHI (not destroyed); 3′ cloning site KpnI (not destroyed)
  Sequencing primers: 5′ CCATCTTTGCCCTACCGTAT; 3′ AAACCGACGCCATCACCCAG
Terms and licenses: Academic/Nonprofit Terms; Industry Terms: Not Available to Industry
How to cite: pLMB684 was a gift from Philip Poole (Addgene plasmid # 83779 ; http://n2t.net/addgene:83779 ; RRID:Addgene_83779)
